>Addgene plasmid #100521 | pCW57.1-MAT2A | addgene full sequence | sequence record 201172 | Addgene NGS Result
TTTTAAAAGAAAAGGGGGGATTGGGGGGTACAGTGCAGGGGAAAGAATAGTAGACATAATAGCAACAGAC
ATACAAACTAAAGAATTACAAAAACAAATTACAAAAATTCAAAATTTTCGGGTTTATTACAGGGACAGCA
GAGATCCACTTTGGCCGCGAATCGATATGTCGAGTTTACTCCCTATCAGTGATAGAGAACGTATGTCGAG
TTTACTCCCTATCAGTGATAGAGAACGATGTCGAGTTTACTCCCTATCAGTGATAGAGAACGTATGTCGA
GTTTACTCCCTATCAGTGATAGAGAACGTATGTCGAGTTTACTCCCTATCAGTGATAGAGAACGTATGTC
GAGTTTATCCCTATCAGTGATAGAGAACGTATGTCGAGTTTACTCCCTATCAGTGATAGAGAACGTATGT
CGAGGTAGGCGTGTACGGTGGGAGGCCTATATAAGCAGAGCTCGTTTAGTGAACCGTCAGATCGCCTGGA
GAATTGGCTAGCACCATGAACGGACAGCTCAACGGCTTCCACGAGGCGTTCATCGAGGAGGGC
[1137 nt withheld, positions 554-1690]
TGAGGTCCGGGGTTGGGGTTGCGCCTTTTCCAAGGCAGCCCTGGGTTTGCGCAGGGACGCGGCTGCTCTG
GGCGTGGTTCCGGGAAACGCAGCGGCGCCGACCCTGGGTCTCGCACATTCTTCACGTCCGTTCGCAGCGT
CACCCGGATCTTCGCCGCTACCCTTGTGGGCCCCCCGGCGACGCTTCCTGCTCCGCCCCTAAGTCGGGAA
GGTTCCTTGCGGTTCGCGGCGTGCCGGACGTGACAAACGGAAGCCGCACGTCTCACTAGTACCCTCGCAG
ACGGACAGCGCCAGGGAGCAATGGCAGCGCGCCGACCGCGATGGGCTGTGGCCAATAGCGGCTGCTCAGC
AGGGCGCGCCGAGAGCAGCGGCCGGGAAGGGGCGGTGCGGGAGGCGGGGTGTGGGGCGGTAGTGTGGGCC
CTGTTCCTGCCCGCGCGGTGTTCCGCATTCTGCAAGCCTCCGGAGCGCACGTCGGCAGTCGGCTCCCTCG
TTGACCGAATCACCGACCTCTCTCCCCAGCAATTCACCATGGTTCCTTTGTCTCAAGAAGAATCCACCCT
CATTGAAAGAGCAACGGCTACAATCAACAGCATCCCCATCTCTGAAGACTACAGCGTCGCCAGCGCAGCT
CTCTCTAGCGACGGCCGCATCTTCACTGGTGTCAATGTATATCATTTTACTGGGGGACCTTGTGCAGAAC
TCGTGGTGCTGGGCACTGCTGCTGCTGCGGCAGCTGGCAACCTGACTTGTATCGTCGCGATCGGAAATGA
GAACAGGGGCATCTTGAGCCCCTGCGGACGGTGCCGACAGGTGCTTCTCGATCTGCATCCTGGGATCAAA
GCCATAGTGAAGGACAGTGATGGACAGCCGACGGCAGTTGGGATTCGTGAATTGCTGCCCTCTGGTTATG
TGTGGGAGGGCCCCGGTGCCGAAGGTAGAGGTTCTCTCCTCACTTGTGGTGATGTTGAAGAAAACCCTGG
TCCAATGTCTAGACTGGACAAGAGCAAAGTCATAAACTCTGCTCTGGAATTACTCAATGAAGTCGGTATC
GAAGGCCTGACGACAAGGAAACTCGCTCAAAAGCTGGGAGTTGAGCAGCCTACCCTGTACTGGCACGTGA
AGAACAAGCGGGCCCTGCTCGATGCCCTGGCAATCGAGATGCTGGACAGGCATCATACCCACTTCTGCCC
CCTGGAAGGCGAGTCATGGCAAGACTTTCTGCGGAACAACGCCAAGTCATTCCGCTGTGCTCTCCTCTCA
CATCGCGACGGGGCTAAAGTGCATCTCGGCACCCGCCCAACAGAGAAACAGTACGAAACCCTGGAAAATC
AGCTCGCGTTCCTGTGTCAGCAAGGCTTCTCCCTGGAGAACGCACTGTACGCTCTGTCCGCCGTGGGCCA
CTTTACACTGGGCTGCGTATTGGAGGATCAGGAGCATCAAGTAGCAAAAGAGGAAAGAGAGACACCTACC
ACCGATTCTATGCCCCCACTTCTGAGACAAGCAATTGAGCTGTTCGACCATCAGGGAGCCGAACCTGCCT
TCCTTTTCGGCCTGGAACTAATCATATGTGGCCTGGAGAAACAGCTAAAGTGCGAAAGCGGCGGGCCGGC
CGACGCCCTTGACGATTTTGACTTAGACATGCTCCCAGCCGATGCCCTTGACGACTTTGACCTTGATATG
CTGCCTGCTGACGCTCTTGACGATTTTGACCTTGACATGCTCCCCGGGTAACTAAGTAAGGATCGATCCA
AGATATCGTATTCTTAACTATGTTGCTCCTTTTACGCTATGTGGATACGCTGCTTTAATGCCTTTGTATC
ATGCTATTGCTTCCCGTATGGCTTTCATTTTCTCCTCCTTGTATAAATCCTGGTTGCTGTCTCTTTATGA
GGAGTTGTGGCCCGTTGTCAGGCAACGTGGCGTGGTGTGCACTGTGTTTGCTGACGCAACCCCCACTGGT
TGGGGCATTGCCACCACCTGTCAGCTCCTTTCCGGGACTTTCGCTTTCCCCCTCCCTATTGCCACGGCGG
AACTCATCGCCGCCTGCCTTGCCCGCTGCTGGACAGGGGCTCGGCTGTTGGGCACTGACAATTCCGTGGT
GTTGTCGGGGAAGCTGACGTCCTTTCCATGGCTGCTCGCCTGTGTTGCCACCTGGATTCTGCGCGGGACG
TCCTTCTGCTACGTCCCTTCGGCCCTCAATCCAGCGGACCTTCCTTCCCGCGGCCTGCTGCCGGCTCTGC
GGCCTCTTCCGCGTCTTCGCCTTCGCCCTCAGACGAGTCGGATCTCCCTTTGGGCCGCCTCCCCGCCTGT
TTCGCCTCGGCGTCCGGACTAGAGGTACCTTTAAGACCAATGACTTACAAGGCAGCTGTAGATCTTAGCC
ACTTTTTAAAAGAAAAGGGGGGACTGGAAGGGCTAATTCACTCCCAACGAAGACAAGATCTGCTTTTTGC
TTGTACTGGGTCTCTCTGGTTAGACCAGATCTGAGCCTGGGAGCTCTCTGGCTAACTAGGGAACCCACTG
CTTAAGCCTCAATAAAGCTTGCCTTGAGTGCTTCAAGTAGTGTGTGCCCGTCTGTTGTGTGACTCTGGTA
ACTAGAGATCCCTCAGACCCTTTTAGTCAGTGTGGAAAATCTCTAGCAGTAGTAGTTCATGTCATCTTAT
TATTCAGTATTTATAACTTGCAAAGAAATGAATATCAGAGAGTGAGAGGAACTTGTTTATTGCAGCTTAT
AATGGTTACAAATAAAGCAATAGCATCACAAATTTCACAAATAAAGCATTTTTTTCACTGCATTCTAGTT
GTGGTTTGTCCAAACTCATCAATGTATCTTATCATGTCTGGCTCTAGCTATCCCGCCCCTAACTCCGCCC
ATCCCGCCCCTAACTCCGCCCAGTTCCGCCCATTCTCCGCCCCATGGCTGACTAATTTTTTTTATTTATG
CAGAGGCCGAGGCCGCCTCGGCCTCTGAGCTATTCCAGAAGTAGTGAGGAGGCTTTTTTGGAGGCCTTTC
AAATATGTATCCGCTCATGAGACAATAACCCTGATAAATGCTTCAATAATATTGAAAAAGGAAGAGTATG
AGTATTCAACATTTCCGTGTCGCCCTTATTCCCTTTTTTGCGGCATTTTGCCTTCCTGTTTTTGCTCACC
CAGAAACGCTGGTGAAAGTAAAAGATGCTGAAGATCAGTTGGGTGCACGAGTGGGTTACATCGAACTGGA
TCTCAACAGCGGTAAGATCCTTGAGAGTTTTCGCCCCGAAGAACGTTTTCCAATGATGAGCACTTTTAAA
GTTCTGCTATGTGGCGCGGTATTATCCCGTATTGACGCCGGGCAAGAGCAACTCGGTCGCCGCATACACT
ATTCTCAGAATGACTTGGTTGAGTACTCACCAGTCACAGAAAAGCATCTTACGGATGGCATGACAGTAAG
AGAATTATGCAGTGCTGCCATAACCATGAGTGATAACACTGCGGCCAACTTACTTCTGACAACGATCGGA
GGACCGAAGGAGCTAACCGCTTTTTTGCACAACATGGGGGATCATGTAACTCGCCTTGATCGTTGGGAAC
CGGAGCTGAATGAAGCCATACCAAACGACGAGCGTGACACCACGATGCCTGTAGCAATGGCAACAACGTT
GCGCAAACTATTAACTGGCGAACTACTTACTCTAGCTTCCCGGCAACAATTAATAGACTGGATGGAGGCG
GATAAAGTTGCAGGACCACTTCTGCGCTCGGCCCTTCCGGCTGGCTGGTTTATTGCTGATAAATCTGGAG
CCGGTGAGCGTGGGTCTCGCGGTATCATTGCAGCACTGGGGCCAGATGGTAAGCCCTCCCGTATCGTAGT
TATCTACACGACGGGGAGTCAGGCAACTATGGATGAACGAAATAGACAGATCGCTGAGATAGGTGCCTCA
CTGATTAAGCATTGGTAACTGTCAGACCAAGTTTACTCATATATACTTTAGATTGATTTAAAACTTCATT
TTTAATTTAAAAGGATCTAGGTGAAGATCCTTTTTGATAATCTCATGACCAAAATCCCTTAACGTGAGTT
TTCGTTCCACTGAGCGTCAGACCCCGTAGAAAAGATCAAAGGATCTTCTTGAGATCCTTTTTTTCTGCGC
GTAATCTGCTGCTTGCAAACAAAAAAACCACCGCTACCAGCGGTGGTTTGTTTGCCGGATCAAGAGCTAC
CAACTCTTTTTCCGAAGGTAACTGGCTTCAGCAGAGCGCAGATACCAAATACTGTTCTTCTAGTGTAGCC
GTAGTTAGGCCACCACTTCAAGAACTCTGTAGCACCGCCTACATACCTCGCTCTGCTAATCCTGTTACCA
GTGGCTGCTGCCAGTGGCGATAAGTCGTGTCTTACCGGGTTGGACTCAAGACGATAGTTACCGGATAAGG
CGCAGCGGTCGGGCTGAACGGGGGGTTCGTGCACACAGCCCAGCTTGGAGCGAACGACCTACACCGAACT
GAGATACCTACAGCGTGAGCTATGAGAAAGCGCCACGCTTCCCGAAGGGAGAAAGGCGGACAGGTATCCG
GTAAGCGGCAGGGTCGGAACAGGAGAGCGCACGAGGGAGCTTCCAGGGGGAAACGCCTGGTATCTTTATA
GTCCTGTCGGGTTTCGCCACCTCTGACTTGAGCGTCGATTTTTGTGATGCTCGTCAGGGGGGCGGAGCCT
ATGGAAAAACGCCAGCAACGCGGCCTTTTTACGGTTCCTGGCCTTTTGCTGGCCTTTTGCTCACATGTTC
TTTCCTGCGTTATCCCCTGATTCTGTGGATAACCGTATTACCGCCTTTGAGTGAGCTGATACCGCTCGCC
GCAGCCGAACGACCGAGCGCAGCGAGTCAGTGAGCGAGGAAGCGGAAGAGCGCCCAATACGCAAACCGCC
TCTCCCCGCGCGTTGGCCGATTCATTAATGCAGCTGGCACGACAGGTTTCCCGACTGGAAAGCGGGCAGT
GAGCGCAACGCAATTAATGTGAGTTAGCTCACTCATTAGGCACCCCAGGCTTTACACTTTATGCTTCCGG
CTCGTATGTTGTGTGGAATTGTGAGCGGATAACAATTTCACACAGGAAACAGCTATGACCATGATTACGC
CAAGCGCGCAATTAACCCTCACTAAAGGGAACAAAAGCTGGAGCTGCAAGCTTAATGTAGTCTTATGCAA
TACTCTTGTAGTCTTGCAACATGGTAACGATGAGTTAGCAACATGCCTTACAAGGAGAGAAAAAGCACCG
TGCATGCCGATTGGTGGAAGTAAGGTGGTACGATCGTGCCTTATTAGGAAGGCAACAGACGGGTCTGACA
TGGATTGGACGAACCACTGAATTGCCGCATTGCAGAGATATTGTATTTAAGTGCCTAGCTCGATACATAA
ACGGGTCTCTCTGGTTAGACCAGATCTGAGCCTGGGAGCTCTCTGGCTAACTAGGGAACCCACTGCTTAA
GCCTCAATAAAGCTTGCCTTGAGTGCTTCAAGTAGTGTGTGCCCGTCTGTTGTGTGACTCTGGTAACTAG
AGATCCCTCAGACCCTTTTAGTCAGTGTGGAAAATCTCTAGCAGTGGCGCCCGAACAGGGACTTGAAAGC
GAAAGGGAAACCAGAGGAGCTCTCTCGACGCAGGACTCGGCTTGCTGAAGCGCGCACGGCAAGAGGCGAG
GGGCGGCGACTGGTGAGTACGCCAAAAATTTTGACTAGCGGAGGCTAGAAGGAGAGAGATGGGTGCGAGA
GCGTCAGTATTAAGCGGGGGAGAATTAGATCGCGATGGGAAAAAATTCGGTTAAGGCCAGGGGGAAAGAA
AAAATATAAATTAAAACATATAGTATGGGCAAGCAGGGAGCTAGAACGATTCGCAGTTAATCCTGGCCTG
TTAGAAACATCAGAAGGCTGTAGACAAATACTGGGACAGCTACAACCATCCCTTCAGACAGGATCAGAAG
AACTTAGATCATTATATAATACAGTAGCAACCCTCTATTGTGTGCATCAAAGGATAGAGATAAAAGACAC
CAAGGAAGCTTTAGACAAGATAGAGGAAGAGCAAAACAAAAGTAAGACCACCGCACAGCAAGCGGCCGCT
GATCTTCAGACCTGGAGGAGGAGATATGAGGGACAATTGGAGAAGTGAATTATATAAATATAAAGTAGTA
AAAATTGAACCATTAGGAGTAGCACCCACCAAGGCAAAGAGAAGAGTGGTGCAGAGAGAAAAAAGAGCAG
TGGGAATAGGAGCTTTGTTCCTTGGGTTCTTGGGAGCAGCAGGAAGCACTATGGGCGCAGCGTCAATGAC
GCTGACGGTACAGGCCAGACAATTATTGTCTGGTATAGTGCAGCAGCAGAACAATTTGCTGAGGGCTATT
GAGGCGCAACAGCATCTGTTGCAACTCACAGTCTGGGGCATCAAGCAGCTCCAGGCAAGAATCCTGGCTG
TGGAAAGATACCTAAAGGATCAACAGCTCCTGGGGATTTGGGGTTGCTCTGGAAAACTCATTTGCACCAC
TGCTGTGCCTTGGAATGCTAGTTGGAGTAATAAATCTCTGGAACAGATTTGGAATCACACGACCTGGATG
GAGTGGGACAGAGAAATTAACAATTACACAAGCTTAATACACTCCTTAATTGAAGAATCGCAAAACCAGC
AAGAAAAGAATGAACAAGAATTATTGGAATTAGATAAATGGGCAAGTTTGTGGAATTGGTTTAACATAAC
AAATTGGCTGTGGTATATAAAATTATTCATAATGATAGTAGGAGGCTTGGTAGGTTTAAGAATAGTTTTT
GCTGTACTTTCTATAGTGAATAGAGTTAGGCAGGGATATTCACCATTATCGTTTCAGACCCACCTCCCAA
CCCCGAGGGGACAATTCTCGACCTCGAGACAAATGGCAGTATTCATCCACAA
Features (pLannotate 1.2.2; 26 found; start..end, strand, type, name):
      1..118     +  misc_feature   cPPT/CTS: central polypurine tract and central termination sequence of HIV-1
    172..486     +  promoter       tight TRE promoter: Tet-responsive promoter PTight, consisting of seven tet operator sequences followed by the minimal CMV promoter
    506..1690    +  CDS            MAT2A (sequence partly withheld): METK2_HUMAN - Also known as AMS2, MATA2. Experimental evidence at protein level: Swiss-Prot protein existence level 1. Catalyzes the formation of S-adenosylmethionine from methionine and ATP. The reaction comprises two steps that are both catalyzed by the same enzyme: formation of S-adenosylmethionine (AdoMet) and triphosphate, and subsequent hydrolysis of the triphosphate. From Homo sapiens (Human).
   1699..2209    +  promoter       hPGK promoter: human phosphoglycerate kinase 1 promoter
   2225..2611    +  CDS            BSD: blasticidin S deaminase; Aspergillus terreus BSD; confers resistance to blasticidin
   2675..3372    +  CDS            rtTA3 (fragment): reverse tetracycline transactivator 3 activates expression from Tet-responsive promoters in the presence of doxycycline
   3302..3412    +  CDS            VP48: 3 tandem repeats of the minimal activation domain of herpes simplex virus VP16 (Cheng et al., 2013)
   3448..3996    +  misc_feature   WPRE (fragment): woodchuck hepatitis virus posttranscriptional regulatory element
   4022..4093    +  CDS            nef (fragment): NEF_HV1Z2 - Experimental evidence at protein level: Swiss-Prot protein existence level 1. Extracellular Nef protein targets CD4(+) T-lymphocytes for apoptosis by interacting with CXCR4 surface receptors. From Human immunodeficiency virus type 1 group M subtype D (isolate Z2/CDC-Z34) (HIV-1).
   4095..4328    +  LTR            3' LTR (ΔU3): self-inactivating 3' long terminal repeat (LTR) from HIV-1
   4400..4521    +  polyA_signal   SV40 poly(A) signal: SV40 polyadenylation signal
   4561..4696    +  rep_origin     SV40 ori: SV40 origin of replication
   4704..4767    +  promoter       AmpR promoter: bla
   4768..5628    +  CDS            AmpR: β-lactamase; bla; confers resistance to ampicillin, carbenicillin, and related antibiotics
   5799..6387    +  rep_origin     ori: high-copy-number ColE1/pMB1/pBR322/pUC origin of replication
   6570..6662    +  CDS            lacI (fragment): lac repressor; lacI; The lac repressor binds to the lac operator to inhibit transcription in E. coli. This inhibition can be relieved by adding lactose or isopropyl-β-D-thiogalactopyranoside (IPTG).
   6675..6696    +  protein_bind   CAP binding site: CAP binding activates transcription in the presence of cAMP. E. coli catabolite activator protein
   6711..6741    +  promoter       lac promoter: promoter for the E. coli lac operon
   6749..6765    +  protein_bind   lac operator: The lac repressor binds to the lac operator to inhibit transcription in E. coli. This inhibition can be relieved by adding lactose or isopropyl-β-D-thiogalactopyranoside (IPTG). lac repressor encoded by lacI
   6810..6828    +  promoter       T3 promoter: promoter for bacteriophage T3 RNA polymerase
   6856..7082    +  promoter       RSV promoter: Rous sarcoma virus enhancer/promoter
   7083..7263    +  LTR            5' LTR (truncated): truncated 5' long terminal repeat (LTR) from HIV-1
   7310..7435    +  misc_feature   HIV-1 Ψ: packaging signal of human immunodeficiency virus type 1
   7419..7782    +  CDS            HIV-1 gag (fragment): gag protein from human immunodeficiency virus 1; gag
   7928..8161    +  misc_feature   RRE: The Rev response element (RRE) of HIV-1 allows for Rev-dependent mRNA export from the nucleus to the cytoplasm.
   8538..8562    +  CDS            Rev (fragment): human immunodeficiency virus 1 (HIV-1) Rev protein; rev; enhances nuclear export of unspliced and incompletely spliced viral mRNAs
