[The description below was written by a language model from this plasmid's Addgene catalogue record and pLannotate feature annotations shown in this document.]
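Description:
pCW57.1-MAT2A is a third-generation-style, self-inactivating HIV-1 lentiviral vector for doxycycline-repressible (Tet-Off) expression of human MAT2A, the methionine adenosyltransferase that makes S-adenosylmethionine from methionine and ATP. It is built on a modified pCW57.1 backbone. In bacteria the plasmid replicates from a high-copy ColE1/pUC-type origin and is selected with ampicillin through the β-lactamase gene. An SV40 origin and SV40 poly(A) signal also lie in the backbone outside the viral region. The viral genome is transcribed from an RSV promoter fused to a truncated 5' LTR. It carries the Ψ packaging signal with a gag fragment, the RRE for Rev-dependent nuclear export, the cPPT/CTS, a WPRE to boost transcript expression, and a ΔU3 3' LTR that disables LTR promoter activity after integration.

The payload is an all-in-one arrangement. The MAT2A coding sequence sits downstream of the tight TRE promoter, which consists of seven tet operators and a minimal CMV promoter. A second cassette follows, in which the human PGK promoter drives blasticidin S deaminase and then the tetracycline transactivator; the element linking these two reading frames is not annotated. According to the catalogue entry, the original rtTA was replaced with tTA and puromycin resistance with blasticidin resistance. The automated annotation labels the transactivator as an rtTA3 fragment with VP16-derived activation repeats, which probably reflects the close sequence similarity of the two proteins. tTA binds the TRE only when doxycycline is absent, so MAT2A is expressed by default and is shut off when the drug is added. Stably transduced mammalian cells are selected with blasticidin. The associated publication concerns S-adenosylmethionine sensing in the mTORC1 pathway.
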