Addgene plasmid #100521: pCW57.1-MAT2A
Purpose: Dox-repressible cDNA expression of MAT2A (dox-off/ tet-off all-in-one vector)
Depositing lab: David Sabatini. Depositing organization: Whitehead Institute for Biomedical Research. Publication: SAMTOR is an S-adenosylmethionine sensor for the mTORC1 pathway. Gu X, Orozco JM, Saxton RA, Condon KJ, Liu GY, Krawczyk PA, Scaria SM, Harper JW, Gygi SP, Sabatini DM. Science. 2017 Nov 10;358(6364):813-818. doi: 10.1126/science.aao3265. PubMed 29123071.
Backbone
  Vector backbone: pCW57.1
  Backbone manufacturer: Carson Thoreen at Yale University
  Modifications to backbone: The original pCW57.1 vector was modified: rtTA (reverse tetracycline-controlled transactivator) was replaced with tTA (tetracycline-controlled transactivator (tTA), making this vector Tet-Off. Puromycin was replaced with Blasticidin selection
  Vector type: Mammalian Expression, Lentiviral
  Selectable markers: Blasticidin
Growth in bacteria
  Bacterial resistance: Ampicillin, 100 μg/mL
  Growth temperature: 37°C
  Growth strain: NEB Stable
  Copy number: Unknown
Gene/Insert
  Gene/Insert name: MAT2A (alt names: AMS2; MATA2)
  Species: H. sapiens (human)
  Entrez Gene: MAT2A (a.k.a. MATA2, MATII, SAMS2)
  Promoter: pTight TRE
  Cloning method: Unknown
  Sequencing primers: 5′ LNCX 5' AGCTCGTTTAGTGAACCGTCAGATC 3'
Terms and licenses: Academic/Nonprofit Terms; Industry Terms: Not Available to Industry
How to cite: pCW57.1-MAT2A was a gift from David Sabatini (Addgene plasmid # 100521 ; http://n2t.net/addgene:100521 ; RRID:Addgene_100521)
